>Addgene plasmid #129288 | pLL1273 | addgene full sequence | sequence record 261300 | Addgene NGS Result
TACGAGGGCAATAATCAGGGCTCCTATCAGACCCTGGGCAATATCAGACTCAGCTTCAGCTATGGTGATG
GCAGGCAGGCAGCATTTCACAGCTATAGGAGGGAGCTTGACTTAGCCAGTGCCATATCAAGGGTCAGATA
CTGCATTGCAGGTGTAACCTACCGGATAGAAAGCCTGATAAGTGCAGTGGATAATTGCCTGGCAATGAGC
ATGAGCTCCAGCGAGGGAATGAACATTACCCTTGAGGCAACACTGGACAGGCCGGAAAGCTTCAGTCTTG
CCGAGGGCAGTCTGCCCCTGTCCCTGCTTATGAAGGGTAGCTGTGCAGACAATACTGTAAACTATTGTGC
AATGCTAAGGATAATACCCAGCTTCCACGGATGGGGTAAAAAAGGCCGCGCAGCTATAGAAAACAACAAG
CTGCTGATTGAAAATGCCTCCAGCCTGATCTTATATTTTGCCGCAGCTACGGATTATAATACAGCCGACC
CTGAAAAAGCTTGTATAGAGCGAATTGAAGCTGCTGAGAAAAAGGGCTTTGCTGCCATAAAAGCCGACCA
TATGGCCGAATACGGCCACCTGTTTGGCAGAGTGGACTTTAGTCTGGGTGAGGACAGGCTCTACGACTTT
ATTCCGACCAATGAAAGGCTTTTAAGGGTTGCAGAGGGGGATATTGACAATGCCCTGGTGGCCTTATATT
ACCAGTACGGAAGATACCTTCTTATATCCAGCAGCAGACAGGACTCCGCCCTGCCCGCCAATCTGCAGGG
TATCTGGAACAATGCAATGTACGCCCCCTGGGGCAGCAGATACACCATTAATATCAACACTGAGATGAAC
TACTGGCCGGCGGAGCAGTGCAATCTTTCCGAATGCCATGAGCCCCTTTTCAGGCTGATTGAAAAGCTTA
AGGAGCATGGCCGCATAATTGCCGACAAAATGTATGGTTGCAGAGGCTTTGCCGCCCATCACAACACCAA
TATATGGGGAGATGCCTCTCCACAGGATAACTGGCCTACCTCTACCTATTGGGTAATGGGAGCCGCCTGG
CTCTGCCTGCATCTCTGGGACAGATATGAATTTTCGCTGGATAAGGATTTTCTGGCAAAGGCTTATCCCA
CCATGAAGGAGGCATGCGAATTTTTCCTGGATTATCTTGTGGAGGACAGTAAAGGCAGGCTTATCACCTG
CCCCAGCCTATCACCGGAAAACACCTACAAGACAGAGGACGGAACAATAACAGCCATATGCGCAGGCCCC
ACCATGGACAGCTCCATTCTCAGGGCACTGTTTTCCTCGGCAATTAAGACGGCTGATATCCTCGGCCTTG
ATGGCGAATTTGCCCGGGAGCTTGCGAGTCTTATGAAGAGGCTGCCGGAACTGGAAATCGGCAAAAACGG
CACCATCAAGGAATGGGCGGAGGATTATGAGGAGGTCGAGATAGGGCACAGGCATATATCCCATCTGTTT
GCCCTGCATCCTTCAAGCGAAATATCACCGGATAAGACACCCGAACTTGCTCTGGCGGCAAAAAGGACCC
TTGAGAGAAGGCTTAGCCACGGCGGAGGCCATACCGGCTGGAGCTGCGCCTGGATTATCAATATGTTCGC
CAGACTTTGGGATGCTGAAAGCGCCCATAAATATGTCCAGACCATCCTTGCCAAGTCAACCTATCCAAAT
CTCTTTGATGCCCATCCTCCCTTCCAGATTGACGGCAATTTCGGAGCTACAGCAGGCATCACAGAGATGC
TTCTTCAAAGCATAAACGGAGTTATACATCTTTTGCCGGCACTGCCATACGAGTGGCCGGAAGGCTTTAT
TACCGGACTTAGGGCAAGAGGAAATTATGAACTGGATATAGAATGGAATAAGGGCAAATTAACAAGGGCT
GTGATCAAATCCCTTGCATCAGGAGCCAGAAAGGTAACGCTCAGGTTAAGGAACGCCCAGGCCTATACTG
TCAGATGCAACGGCCGGGTAATTGATCTAACAGACCTTGGCAATGAGCTGATAAGCTTTGAAATCACAGA
TGAGGCAGCATACCTTATTGAAGCGTAGCTGGGCCTTTCGTTTTATCTTTTGTTTGTCGGTGAACGCTCT
CCTGAGTAGGACAAATCCGCCGGGAGCGGATTTGAACGTTGCGAAGCAACGGCCCGGAGGGTGGCGGGCA
GGACGCCCGCCATAAACTGCCAGGCATCAAATTAAGCAGAAGGCCATCCTGACGGATGGCCTTTTAGCTT
GGCGTAATCATGGTCATAGCTGTTTCCTGTGTGAAATTGTTATCCGCTCACAATTCCACACAACATACGA
GCCGGAAGCATAAAGTGTAAAGCCTGGGGTGCCTAATGAGTGAGCTAACTCACATTAATTGCGTTGCGCT
CACTGCCCGCTTTCCAGTCGGGAAACCTGTCGTGCCAGCAGATCTGCGGCGAGCGGTATCAGCTCACTCA
AAGGCGGTAATACGGTTATCCACAGAATCAGGGGATAACGCAGGAAAGAACATGTGAGCAAAAGGCCAGC
AAAAGGCCAGGAACCGTAAAAAGGCCGCGTTGCTGGCGTTTTTCCATAGGCTCCGCCCCCCTGACGAGCA
TCACAAAAATCGACGCTCAAGTCAGAGGTGGCGAAACCCGACAGGACTATAAAGATACCAGGCGTTTCCC
CCTGGAAGCTCCCTCGTGCGCTCTCCTGTTCCGACCCTGCCGCTTACCGGATACCTGTCCGCCTTTCTCC
CTTCGGGAAGCGTGGCGCTTTCTCATAGCTCACGCTGTAGGTATCTCAGTTCGGTGTAGGTCGTTCGCTC
CAAGCTGGGCTGTGTGCACGAACCCCCCGTTCAGCCCGACCGCTGCGCCTTATCCGGTAACTATCGTCTT
GAGTCCAACCCGGTAAGACACGACTTATCGCCACTGGCAGCAGCCACTGGTAACAGGATTAGCAGAGCGA
GGTATGTAGGCGGTGCTACAGAGTTCTTGAAGTGGTGGCCTAACTACGGCTACACTAGAAGAACAGTATT
TGGTATCTGCGCTCTGCTGAAGCCAGTTACCTTCGGAAAAAGAGTTGGTAGCTCTTGATCCGGCAAACAA
ACCACCGCTGGTAGCGGTGGTTTTTTTGTTTGCAAGCAGCAGATTACGCGCAGAAAAAAAGGATCTCAAG
AAGATCCTTTGATCTTTTCTACGGGGTCTGACGCTCAGTGGAACGAAAACTCACGTTAAGGGATTTTGGT
CATGAGATTATCAAAAAGGATCTTCACCTAGATCCTTTTAAATTAAAAATGAAGTTTTAAATCAATCTAA
AGTATATATGAGTAAACTTGGTCTGACAGTTACCAATGCTTAATCAGTGAGGCACCTATCTCAGCGATCT
GTCTATTTCGTTCATCCATAGTTGCCTGACTCCCCGTCGTGTAGATAACTACGATACGGGAGGGCTTACC
ATCTGGCCCCAGTGCTGCAATGATACCGCGAGACCCACGCTCACCGGCTCCAGATTTATCAGCAATAAAC
CAGCCAGCCGGAAGGGCCGAGCGCAGAAGTGGTCCTGCAACTTTATCCGCCTCCATCCAGTCTATTAATT
GTTGCCGGGAAGCTAGAGTAAGTAGTTCGCCAGTTAATAGTTTGCGCAACGTTGTTGCCATTGCTACAGG
CATCGTGGTGTCACGCTCGTCGTTTGGTATGGCTTCATTCAGCTCCGGTTCCCAACGATCAAGGCGAGTT
ACATGATCCCCCATGTTGTGCAAAAAAGCGGTTAGCTCCTTCGGTCCTCCGATCGTTGTCAGAAGTAAGT
TGGCCGCAGTGTTATCACTCATGGTTATGGCAGCACTGCATAATTCTCTTACTGTCATGCCATCCGTAAG
ATGCTTTTCTGTGACTGGTGAGTACTCAACCAAGTCATTCTGAGAATAGTGTATGCGGCGACCGAGTTGC
TCTTGCCCGGCGTCAATACGGGATAATACCGCGCCACATAGCAGAACTTTAAAAGTGCTCATCATTGGAA
AACGTTCTTCGGGGCGAAAACTCTCAAGGATCTTACCGCTGTTGAGATCCAGTTCGATGTAACCCACTCG
TGCACCCAACTGATCTTCAGCATCTTTTACTTTCACCAGCGTTTCTGGGTGAGCAAAAACAGGAAGGCAA
AATGCCGCAAAAAAGGGAATAAGGGCGACACGGAAATGTTGAATACTCATACTCTTCCTTTTTCAATATT
ATTGAAGCATTTATCAGGGTTATTGTCTCATGAGCGGATACATATTTGAATGTATTTAGAAAAATAAACA
AATAGGGGTTCCGCGCACATTTCCCCGAAAAGTGCCACCTGACGTCTAAGAAACCATTATTATCATGACA
TTAACCTATAAAAATAGGCGTATCACGAGGCCCTTTCGTCTCGCGCGTTTCGGTGATGACGGTGAAAACC
TCTGACACATGCAGCTCCCGGAGACGGTCACAGCTTGTCTGTAAGCGGATGCCGGGAGCAGACAAGCCCG
TCAGGGCGCGTCAGCGGGTGTTGGCGGGTGTCGGGGCTGGCTTAACTATGCGGCATCAGAGCAGATTGTA
CTGAGAGTGCACCATATGCGGTGTGAAATACCGCACAGATGCGTAAGGAGAAAATACCGCATCAGGCGCC
ATTCGCCATTCAGGCTGCGCAACTGTTGGGAAGGGCGATCGGTGCGGGCCTCTTCGCTATTACGCCAGCT
GGCGAAAGGGGGATGTGCTGCAAGGCGATTAAGTTGGGTAACGCCAGGGTTTTCCCAGTCACGACGTTGT
AAAACGACGGCCAGTGAATTGACAAAGTTTTCTATTTGTGTTAACATTGTTTATATAATAGTGAACAGTG
TTAAGATTAAATGTGAGGTGTTTGTATGGATATTAATGATTATAAAGAGAAGGGACTTTATTTATTAAGT
AGTATGGATGATTTTATTAAAATTAATGATTTGTTTATGGGTAAAGTTGTTTCTCCTGGCTATGTTGCTT
CGGTTTTTGGTGTTTCCAGGTCTACTGTTACACAATGGATTCAAAGACGTAAAATTAGAGCTTTTAAGTA
TAAAGGTAAGGAAGGTGACTATATGGTTATACCTATTGCTGATATTATTGATTACAAAAGATTGAGTAAT
AATGATTTTATTTATGATAAGTTAGTGAGGTGATTTATTTTATGTTTGACGATAGCTATGTTGTTAATGA
GTGTTCGTCTAATGTTAGTGAAAATGATAGAGATTTTTGTAGTTTGGTTGGTCGTTTTATGATTATTAAT
GGTATAGATAAGTTGGTTATTAAGATTAATAGAAAATTTAATAGGAAATCTTTAAGTTTAGATTTTAGTG
TTGATTTATTCCCTTCTATCAAAGTTTCTGAATTAGTTTTTTTTGATGAGTTTAACAAAACGTGTGGTTT
TTATTTTTCTTTTAATTCTTTTACAATTTTTAAGGCTTTTAGAGATGTTCATAATCATAATAAAATATCA
TTTTATTTTGCATAATTTCGGGTCTGGGCCGCAGACCAGGCCCAGTGCTAACAATATTAATTTTTAATGT
TAGGAATTGTTTAATTCTTAATTGTGTTTTTAAAGGTAGAATAATTACCCATTCGCCCTTTAGCCAACAA
AAATTAAGGAGGTATAAACATGGATAAAATGGATTTGATTCTTCAAGATGAAAGACTGGGTGAGATATTT
AAAGATATAGATTTAACAGATAATGAAAAGAGATATCTTAAATGGTTATGGAAATGGGATTATGAAACAC
GTGATACTTTTGTATCAATTTTTTTGAAGCTAAAAAATGGTGGAAAATGATTTTTTTCTTATCTTGATAT
ATTAGAAAAAAGCGTACTCACGAAGTAAGAATTTGTAAAAAAAGAAGGGGGGATTTTTTTGGATGAGAGT
TTGTACAAGCAGATTTTAAGTAATATTATTATTACTCGTGATTATTGTAAAAATGTTTTAGATAATATAA
AGTTCAATGAAAAAATAATTGATTATTATGTTATGTTACAAAATGATGTTTTTATTGATTTTACTAATAA
AATAAATTCAATAAGGGATTGTAATAAATATTGGTATTTGGATGTTTATAAAAAGCAGAAAATAAAGGAT
TTTAAAAAGACTAATTTGTGTAAAGATAAGTTCTGTAATAATTGTAAGAAAGTTAAACAGGCTTCAAGAA
TGCAAAAATATATTCCTGAATTACAGAAATACAAAGATGGCTTATATCATTTTATATTTACTGTTGAAAA
TGTGCCAGGTAGTGAATTAAGAGATACTATTGATAGGTTGTTTAAGTCTTTTAAGTCATTTACAAGGTAT
TTAAGTGGTAATCTTAAAATAAAAGGTGTTAATTTTGATAAATGGGGTTATAAAGGCTGTGTAAGGTCTT
TAGAGGTAACTTATAGTATGATTGATAATCATATTATGTATCATCCACACTTGCATGTTGCGATGATATT
AGATCCTTTTTACGATGGTTTTAATGTTGAAAGGATGCATATAATTAATAAGTTTAGTTATAGCTATGGT
GTTTTAAAAAGGTTGTTTACTGATGATGAATTATTAATTCAAAAAATTTGGTATTTATTGTTTAATAATA
TTGAGGTTAACATGGCCAATATAAATAATTTAGAGGATGGTTATTCTTGTTTAGTTAATAAGTTTAGTGA
TTATGATTATGCGGAGCTGTTTAAGTATATTTGTAAAAATACTGATGAACAAGGTTTACTTATGACTTAT
GATATTTTTAAAGATTTATATTTTGCATTACATAATGTTCATCAGATACAAGGCTATGGTTGTTTATATA
ATATAAGAGATGATACTCAATTAGATTTAAAGGTTGATGACATTTATAATGATTTGATTGATTTATTACA
AGTTACAGAAAATCCTATACAGTCTATGGAAACTGTACAGGATTTATTAAAGGATACTGAATATACAATA
ATAAGCCGTAAGCGTATATTTAAGTATCTAACACAATTATATCATAAGGATTGATATTTATACCGTCTGT
CGGACTCATGCGGAGGGGGACTTGAGGGGGTCTCCCCTCGCATTGTACGACAGACGGTATTATTATTATA
CAAATTTTTTTTATGTAATTTTTTTTGTGTAATTTTTTTATACAAATAATATTTCAATTCGAGCTCGGTA
CCCGGGGATCCTCTAGAGTCGACCTGCAGGCATGCACGATACAAATTCCTCGTAGGCGCTCGGGACCCCT
ATCTAGCGAACTTTTAGAAAAGATATAAAACATCAGAGTATGGACAGTTGCGGATGTACTTCAGAAAAGA
TTAGATGTCTAAAAAGCTTGTAGTTAAAGCTTTTTAGACATCTAAATCTAGGTGCTAAAACAATTCATCC
AGTAAAATATAATATTTTATTTTCTCCCAATCAGGCTTGATCCCCAGTAAGTCAAAAAATAGCTCGACAT
ACTGTTCTTCCCCGATATCCTCCCTGATCGACCGGACGCAGAAGGCAATGTCATACCACTTGTCCGCCCT
GCCGCTTCTCCCAAGATCAATAAAGCCACTTACTTTGCCATCTTTCACAAAGATGTTGCTGTCTCCCAGG
TCGCCGTGGGAAAAGACAAGTTCCTCTTCGGGCTTTTCCGTCTTTAAAAAATCATACAGCTCGCGCGGAT
CTTTAAATGGAGTGTCTTCTTCCCAGTTTTCGCAATCCACATCGGCCAGATCGTTATTCAGTAAGTAATC
CAATTCGGCTAAGCGGCTGTCTAAGCTATTCGTATAGGGACAATCCGATATGTCGATGGAGTGAAAGAGC
CTGATGCACTCCGCATACAGCTCGATAATCTTTTCAGGGCTTTGTTCATCTTCATACTCTTCCGAGCAAA
GGACGCCATCGGCCTCACTCATGAGCAGATTGCTCCAGCCATCATGCCGTTCAAAGTGCAGGACCTTTGG
AACAGGCAGCTTTCCTTCCAGCCATAGCATCATGTCCTTTTCCCGTTCCACATCATAGGTGGTCCCTTTA
TACCGGCTGTCCGTCATTTTTAAATATAGGTTTTCATTTTCTCCCACCAGCTTATATACCTTAGCAGGAG
ACATTCCTTCCGTATCTTTTACGCAGCGGTATTTTTCGATCAGTTTTTTCAATTCCGGTGATATTCTCAT
TTTAGCCATTTATTATTTCCTTCCCCTTTTCTACAGTATTTAAAGATACCCCAAGAAGCTAATTATAACA
AGACGAACTCCAATTCACTGTTCCTTGCATTCTAAAACCTTAAATACCAGAAAACAGCTTTTTCAAAGTT
GTTTTCAAAGTTGGCGTATAACATAGTATCGACGGAGCCGATTTTGAAACCACAATTATGATAGAATTTA
CAAGCTATAAGGTTATTGTCCTGGGTTTCAAGCATTAGTCCATGCAAGTTTTTATGCTTTGCCCATTCTA
TAGATATATTGATAAGCGCGCTGCCTATGCCTTGCCCCCTGAAATCCTTACATACGGCGATATCTTCTAT
ATAAAAGATATATTATCTTATCAGTATTGTCAATATATTCAAGGCAATCTGCCTCCTCATCCTCTTCATC
CTCTTCGTCTTGGTAGCTTTTTAAATATGGCGCTTCATAGAGTAATTCTGTAAAGGTCCAATTCTCGTTT
TCATACCTCGGTATAATCTTACCTATCACCTCAAATGGTTCGCTGGGTTTGAGTCGTGACTAAGAACGTC
AAAGTAATTAACAATACAGCTATTTTTCTCATGCTTTTACCCCTTTCATAAAATTTAATTTTATCGTTAT
CATAAAAAATTATAGACGTTATATTGCTTGCCGGGATATAGTGCTGGGCATTCGTTGGTGCAAAATGTTC
GGAGTAAGGTGGATATTGATTTGCATATTGATCTATTGCATTGAAATGATTAGTTATCCGTAAATATTAA
TTAATCATATCATAAATTAATTATATCATAATTGTTTTGACGAATGAAGGTTTTTGGATAAATTATCAAG
TAAAGGAACGCTAAAAATTTTGGCGTAAAATATCAAAATGACCACTTGAATTAATATGGTAAAGTAGATA
TAATATTTTGGTAAACATGCCTTCAGCAAGGTTAGATTAGCTGTTTCCGTATAAATTAACCGTATGGTAA
AACGGCAGTCAGAAAAATAAGTCATAAGATTCCGTTATGAAAATATACTTCGGTAGTTAATAATAAGAGA
TATGAGGTGAGAGATACAAGATAAGAGATATAAGGTACGAATGTATAAGATGGTGCTTTTAGGCACACTA
AATAAAAAACAAATAAACGAAAATTTTAAGGAGGACGAAAGATGGCAAAGATAACGATTCTGGAAGACAA
GATAATTTTTGAAAGAAGAGATGAGCTTACGGTAATAGAAGCTTATGGAGCAAATTGTCTGCGTTACCGT
TCAACCCGCAATATTAAGCTGTCTGATGAGAACTGGACCCTGCTGCCGCCGACTACAAAAGCTGATTGTA
AAACCTTTGGAAATGAAAGAGAAGCAACGATAGTAAACGGCGATATTTCCGCAACTATAAGGGACGGCTT
TGGCTGGACCGGAGCCAGTATAAGCTACTTTCGCAAGGGGAAGCAGATTCTTCGATCCCGTGATGAGGGT
GATCCGGTTACCCGCTTTACCCACCTGGGCGGTAACAATTATCAGGTGAAGGCGATATTTGACAGTAATC
CGGGCGAGCATATATATGGCCTGGGACAGGAGCAGGAGGATCAGTTTGACCGCAAGGGCTGCACCTGCAA
TATCATGCATTACAATACCAAGTCGACTTTGCCGGTTATTTATTCGTCTCTGGGATATGGCTTTTTGTGG
AACAATCCTGCACCCGGCCGTTGTGAGACTACCTTTAATCATACAATGTGGGTTGCGGATAGTGCATATC
AGATTGATTATCTTGTATATGTCGGGGATACTCCGGCTGACATAATGAAAATATACTGTGATCTGACAGG
CTATGCCCCGAAATTCCCTGACTGGGCGGCCGGCTTCTGGCAGTCAAAGCTCCGTTATGAAAGCCAGGAG
GATTTGCTGGAGGTGGCAAGGGAATACAAGAAAAGAGGAATTCCTCTCGCAGCGATAGTAATAGATTATT
TCCACTGGACGGAGCAGGGGGAATGGAAATTTGATCCCAATTTGTGGCCTGATCCCAAGGCAATGTGTGA
CGAGCTTGAGTCAATGGGAGTAAAGCCCGTTGTATCCATCTGGCCTACCATTAATCCCAAGAGTGAGAAT
TATCATGCAATGGATAATGAGAATATGCTGGTGAGGACCGAGAACGGGCAGTATGGCATATTCAACTTTT
ACGGCTTACAGACCTTTATAGATCCCACCAATCCTAAAACAGGGCCCTTTGTATGGAGCAAGGTAAGGGA
GAATTATTATAAGTACGGAATTAAGAACTTTTGGCTGGATGAGGCTGAGCCGGAGGTGCATCCTCAGCAG
TTTGGCAATCTGCGTTTTTATATAGGTAACGGAGCCCAGACGGCATTATTGTATCCATATTATTATGCAA
AGATATTTTATGATGGCTTAAGAAGTGAGGGAGAAGAGGATATTATAATCCTTACCCGGGCAGCCTATCC
CGGCAGCCAAAGATTTGGTTCCCTGGTATGGAACGGAGACATCCCCTCCACCTTCAAGGCTCTTCGCCAG
AGTGTAACCAGCGGCCTTTCCATGTCAATGTGCGGAATCCCATGGTGGAACAGCGACATAGGCGGCTTCC
ATTCCGCAGATATAGAAAGCGACTATTTCAGGGAGCTTATAGTCAGATGGTTCCAGTTCGGCCTCTTTAG
TCCGGTTATGCGCCTTCACGGGGCCAGAAACCGTACAAAAAACCAGGTTGACCGCCATCCGGGCGTGAAG
GAGAGAAGCGGCGGAGACAATGAAATCTGGAGCTTCGGTGAAAGAAATTATCCTATTCTTAAGAATATTA
TAGAGCTTAGGGAGAGGCTGAAGCCTTATATTCTCAAATATATGGATATCGCCAGCAAGACCGGCTCACC
GATTATGAGGCCGATGTTCTATGATTTTTATGATGACGAGATTTGCTACCGACTTGATGATCAGTACATG
TTCGGAGAGGATATACTCTTTGCTCCCATTCTGGAGCAGGGAGTGACACAGCGCAGTGTCTACCTGCCGG
AGGGTAAATGGGTTAATGTAAATGATAAAAAAACCTACGAGGGCAGGCAAATGATAACTGCAAGGGCAGA
GCTGCATGAGTTTATTGCCTTCGTAAGAAGCGGCAGCGAGGTGCTGGAGGTATTTAGCTAATTCTAAATA
GGAGGTGTAAAGTATGGTGTACACTATGAATTTAAGCAATAAAAAGCTGAAGCTGTGGTATAACACTCCG
GCAACAGAATGGATTGAAGCCCTGCCTCTTGGAAACGGTAAATTGGGTGCAATGGTTTTCGGAAATCCCT
TTAATGAAACCATTCAGGTTAATGAAGAAACCGTATGGAGCGCAGGAGCAAACAGATATGTAAACCCCAA
AGCCAGGGAGCTGGTTGAGGCAACTCGCCAGGCTATCCTCAAAGGGAATCTGGCACAGGCAGGCGAACTG
GCCAAAGCTGCT
Features (pLannotate 1.2.2; 15 found; start..end, strand, type, name):
   2059..2116    +  terminator     rrnB T1 terminator (fragment): Escherichia coli rrnB; transcription terminator T1 from the E. coli rrnB gene
   2208..2235    +  terminator     rrnB T2 terminator: transcription terminator T2 from the E. coli rrnB gene
   2275..2297    -  protein_bind   lac operator (fragment): The lac repressor binds to the lac operator to inhibit transcription in E. coli. This inhibition can be relieved by adding lactose or isopropyl-β-D-thiogalactopyranoside (IPTG). lac repressor encoded by lacI
   2301..2331    -  promoter       lac promoter: promoter for the E. coli lac operon
   2346..2367    -  protein_bind   CAP binding site: CAP binding activates transcription in the presence of cAMP. E. coli catabolite activator protein
   2380..2419    -  CDS            lacI (fragment): lac repressor; lacI; The lac repressor binds to the lac operator to inhibit transcription in E. coli. This inhibition can be relieved by adding lactose or isopropyl-β-D-thiogalactopyranoside (IPTG).
   2561..3149    -  rep_origin     ori: high-copy-number ColE1/pMB1/pBR322/pUC origin of replication
   3320..4180    -  CDS            AmpR: β-lactamase; bla; confers resistance to ampicillin, carbenicillin, and related antibiotics
   4181..4285    -  promoter       AmpR promoter: bla
   4380..4415    +  CDS            rop (fragment): Rop protein, which maintains plasmids at low copy number; rop
   4517..4616    +  misc_feature   bom (fragment): basis of mobility region from pBR322
   4622..4779    -  CDS            lacZα (fragment): LacZα fragment of β-galactosidase; lacZ fragment
   7126..7176    +  misc_feature   MCS (fragment): pUC18/19 multiple cloning site
   7335..8129    -  CDS            KanR: aminoglycoside phosphotransferase; aphA-3; confers resistance to kanamycin
   8225..8470    -  CDS            satA (fragment): STA_BACSU - Also known as yyaR. Experimental evidence at protein level: Swiss-Prot protein existence level 1. Involved in resistance to streptothricin, a broad-spectrum antibiotic produced by streptomycetes. Detoxifies streptothricin via acetylation of the beta amino group of the first beta-lysyl moiety of streptothricin. From Bacillus subtilis (strain 168).
