[The description below was written by a language model from this plasmid's Addgene catalogue record and pLannotate feature annotations shown in this document.]
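Description:
pLL1273 is a bacterial expression plasmid built on the pLL1270 backbone (about 7.2 kb), with two genes added by Gibson assembly to give a construct of roughly 11.5 kb. It is propagated in E. coli under kanamycin selection and is catalogued as low copy. The feature annotation of the full sequence shows a ColE1/pMB1-family origin of replication, an aphA-3-type kanamycin resistance gene, and an intact β-lactamase (AmpR) cassette with its promoter, although ampicillin is not listed as the selection. The annotation describes this origin type as high copy, which does not match the catalogue's low-copy designation. Only fragments of rop and the pBR322 bom region are present. Other remnants of cloning-vector ancestry include a lac promoter/operator with a CAP site, partial lacI and lacZα sequences, part of a pUC-type polylinker, rrnB T1 and T2 terminators, and a fragment resembling a streptothricin acetyltransferase gene next to KanR.

The payload consists of two genes from strain LL1355: alpha-Xylp_1211 (about 2.0 kb) and alpha-L-Galp_687 (about 2.0 kb). By their names these appear to encode an α-xylosidase-type and an α-L-galactosidase-type glycoside hydrolase, though the record does not describe their activities. Both are recorded as being under the Clostridium thermocellum DSM1313 cellobiose phosphorylase (Clo1313_1954) promoter. That choice suggests expression is intended in C. thermocellum or a related thermophile, but the record does not name the host. The automated annotation recognises neither the inserts nor this promoter, and it finds no Gram-positive replication functions. Large stretches of the sequence are therefore unannotated, and these presumably contain those elements.
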