Addgene plasmid #129288: pLL1273
Purpose: Expression plasmid with pLL1270 as backbone and alpha-Xylp_1211 and alpha-L-Galp_687 as inserts
Depositing lab: Lee Lynd. Depositing organization: Dartmouth College and Medical School.
Backbone
  Vector backbone: pLL1270
  Backbone size w/o insert (bp): 7210
  Total vector size (bp): 11549
  Vector type: Bacterial Expression
Growth in bacteria
  Bacterial resistance: Kanamycin, 50 μg/mL
  Growth temperature: 37°C
  Growth strain: DH5alpha
  Copy number: Low Copy
Gene/Insert 1
  Gene/Insert name: alpha-Xylp_1211 (Ga0256695_ 1211)
  Species: LL1355
  Insert size (bp): 1980
  GenBank ID: NZ_RSDX01000001
  Promoter: Clostridium thermocellum DSM1313 Cellobiose phosphorylase (CBP) Clo1313_1954
  Cloning method: Gibson Cloning
  Sequencing primers: 5′ TTATAGAGCTTAGGGAGAGG; 3′ CTGTCAAATATCGCCTTC
Gene/Insert 2
  Gene/Insert name: alpha-L-Galp_687 (Ga0256695_ 0687)
  Species: LL1355
  Insert size (bp): 2004
  GenBank ID: NZ_RSDX01000001
  Promoter: Clostridium thermocellum DSM1313 Cellobiose phosphorylase (CBP) Clo1313_1954
  Cloning method: Gibson Cloning
  Sequencing primers: 5′ CCAAGTCAACCTATCCAA; 3′ CTGATTATTGCCCTCGTA
Terms and licenses: Academic/Nonprofit Terms; Industry Terms: Not Available to Industry
How to cite: pLL1273 was a gift from Lee Lynd (Addgene plasmid # 129288 ; http://n2t.net/addgene:129288 ; RRID:Addgene_129288)
